>Addgene plasmid #157931 | Rictor-Myc | addgene full sequence | sequence record 310655 | Addgene NGS Result
GGCCTCCGCGCCGGGTTTTGGCGCCTCCCGCGGGCGCCCCCCTCCTCACGGCGAGCGCTGCCACGTCAGA
CGAAGGGCGCAGCGAGCGTCCTGATCCTTCCGCCCGGACGCTCAGGACAGCGGCCCGCTGCTCATAAGAC
TCGGCCTTAGAACCCCAGTATCAGCAGAAGGACATTTTAGGACGGGACTTGGGTGACTCTAGGGCACTGG
TTTTCTTTCCAGAGAGCGGAACAGGCGAGGAAAAGTAGTCCCTTCTCGGCGATTCTGCGGAGGGATCTCC
GTGGGGCGGTGAACGCCGATGATTATATAAGGACGCGCCGGGTGTGGCACAGCTAGTTCCGTCGCAGCCG
GGATTTGGGTCGCGGTTCTTGTTTGTGGATCGCTGTGATCGTCACTTGGTGAGTAGCGGGCTGCTGGGCT
GGCCGGGGCTTTCGTGGCCGCCGGGCCGCTCGGTGGGACGGAAGCGTGTGGAGAGACCGCCAAGGGCTGT
AGTCTGGGTCCGCGAGCAAGGTTGCCCTGAACTGGGGGTTGGGGGGAGCGCAGCAAAATGGCGGCTGTTC
CCGAGTCTTGAATGGAAGACGCTTGTGAGGCGGGCTGTGAGGTCGTTGAAACAAGGTGGGGGGCATGGTG
GGCGGCAAGAACCCAAGGTCTTGAGGCCTTCGCTAATGCGGGAAAGCTCTTATTCGGGTGAGATGGGCTG
GGGCACCATCTGGGGACCCTGACGTGAAGTTTGTCACTGACTGGAGAACTCGGTTTGTCGTCTGTTGCGG
GGGCGGCAGTTATGGCGGTGCCGTTGGGCAGTGCACCCGTACCTTTGGGAGCGCGCGCCCTCGTCGTGTC
GTGACGTCACCCGTTCTGTTGGCTTATAATGCAGGGTGGGGCCACCTGCCGGTAGGTGTGCGGTAGGCTT
TTCTCCGTCGCAGGACGCAGGGTTCGGGCCTAGGGTAGGCTCTCCTGAATCGACAGGCGCCGGACCTCTG
GTGAGGGGAGGGATAAGTGAGGCGTCAGTTTCTTTGGTCGGTTTTATGTACCTATCTTCTTAAGTAGCTG
AAGCTCCGGTTTTGAACTATGCGCTCGGGGTTGGCGAGTGTGTTTTGTGAAGTTTTTTAGGCACCTTTTG
AAATGTAATCATTTGGGTCAATATGTAATTTTCAGTGTTAGACTAGTAAATTGTCCGCTAAATTCTGGCC
GTTTTTGGCTTTTTTGTTAGACGAAGCTTGGGCTGCAGGTCCGATCCACCGGTATGCACCACCACCACCA
CCACGCCAGCGCGGCGATCGGCCGCGGCCGCTCTCTGAAGAACCTCCGAATACGAGGGCGGAATGACAGC
GGCGAGGAGAACGTCCCGCTCGATCTGACCCGAGAACCTTCTGATAACTTGAGGGAGATTCTCCAAAATG
TGGCCAAATTGCAAGGAGTATCAAATATGAGAAAGCTGGGCCATCTGAATAACTTCACTAAGCTTCTTTG
CGATATTGGCCATAGTGAAGAAAAACTGGGCTTTAATTATGAAGACATCATAATTTGTTTGCGCTTAGCT
TTATTAAATGAGGCAAAAGAAGTAAGAGCAGCCGGGTTGCGAGCGCTGCGCTATCTCATCCAAGATTCCA
GTATTCTCCAGAAGGTGCTAAAACTGAAAGTGGACTATTTAATAGCTAGGTGCATTGACATTCAGCAGAG
CAACGAGGTGGAGAGGACACAAGCCCTTCGCTTAGTCAGAAAGATGATTACTGTGAATGCTTCCTTGTTT
CCTAGTTCTGTGGCCAACTCATTAATTGCGGTTGGAAATGATGGGCTTCAGGAACGAGACAGAATGGTCC
GGGCTTGCATCGCCATCATCTGTGAACTAGCACTTCAGAACCCAGAGGTGGTAGCCCTTCGAGGAGGACT
AAACACCATACTGAAAAATGTGATTGATTGCCAATTAAGTCGAATAAATGAGGCTCTCATTACTACAATT
TTGCACCTTCTTAATCATCCAAAGACCCGGCAGTATGTGCGAGCTGATGTAGAATTAGAGCGAATTTTAG
CACCCTATACTGATTTCCACTACAGACACAGTCCAGATACGGCTGAAGGACAGCTCAAAGAAGACAGAGA
AGCACGATTTCTAGCCAGTAAGATGGGAATCATTGCGACATTCCGCTCGTGGGCAGGTATTATTAATTTA
TGTAAGCCTGGAAATTCTGGGATACAGTCTCTAATTGGAGTACTTTGCATACCGAATATGGAAATAAGGC
GAGGTCTGCTCGAAGTGCTCTATGACATCTTTCGTCTCCCTCTGCCCGTTGTGACGGATGAGTTCATAGA
AGCCCTGCTCAGTGTAGATCCAGGAAGATTCCAGGACAGTTGGAGGCTTTCCGATGGCTTTGTGGCAGCT
GAGGCAAAAACTATTCTTCCCCATCGTGCTAGATCCAGGCCAGACCTCATGGACAATTATTTGGCTCTGA
TACTCTCTGCATTTATTCGTAATGGACTTTTAGAGGGCTTGGTCGAGGTGATAACGAACAGTGACGACCA
CATCTCAGTGAGGGCGACCATCCTTTTAGGAGAGCTCCTGCATATGGCAAACACCATCCTGCCTCACTCG
CATAGCCACCATCTACACTGCTTGCCAACCCTCATGAACATGGCTGCGTCCTTCGATATTCCCAAGGAAA
AGAGGCTGCGAGCCAGTGCAGCCCTGAACTGTTTGAACCGCTTCCATGAGATGAAGAAGCGAGGACCTAA
GCCCTACAGCCTTCATTTAGATCACATCATTCAGAAAGCAATCGCAACTCACCACAAGCGGGATCAGTAT
CTTCGAGTTCAGAAAGATATATTTGTTCTTAAGGATACAGAGGAAGCTCTTTTAATAAACCTTAGAGACA
GCCAAGTCCTTCAGCATAAAGAGAATCTTGACTGGGATTGGAATCTGATTGGGACCATCCTTAAGTGGCC
AAATGTAAATCTAAGAAACTATAAAGATGAGCAGTTGCACAGGTTTGTGCGCAGACTTCTTTACTTTTAC
AAGCCCAGCAGCAAACTGTACGCTAGTCTGGATCTGGACTTGGCCAAGTCCAAGCAGCTCACAGTTGTTG
GTTGTCAGTTTACAGAATTTCTGCTCGAGTCTGAAGAGGATGGGCAAGGATACTTAGAAGATCTCGTGAA
AGATATTGTTCAGTGGCTCAATGCTTCATCTGGAGTGAAACCTGAGAGAAGCCTTCAGAATAATGGCTTA
CTGACCACCCTTAGTCAACACTACTTCTTATTTATCGGAACACTCTCTTGTCATCCTCATGGAGTCAAAA
TGCTGGAAAAGTGCAGTGTCTTTCAGTGTCTCCTTAATCTTTGTTCCTTGAAAAACCAAGATCATCTGAT
AAAACTCACTGTTTCCAGCCTAGACTATAGCAGAGATGGATTAGCCAGAGTCATTCTTTCAAAAATCCTC
ACGGCAGCCACAGATGCTTGCAGACTGTATGCAACAAAACATTTAAGGGTTTTATTGAGAGCTAACGTTG
AATTCTTCAACAATTGGGGAATTGAGTTACTAGTAACTCAGCTACATGATAAAAACAAAACAATTTCTTC
TGAAGCGCTGGATATTCTTGATGAAGCTTGTGAAGACAAGGCCAATCTTCATGCTCTTATTCAGATGAAG
CCAGCCTTATCCCACCTTGGAGACAAGGGCTTGCTTCTACTGCTGAGATTTCTTTCCATTCCGAAAGGAT
TTTCTTACCTGAATGAAAGGGGTTATGTTGCAAAACAGTTGGAAAAGTGGCACAAGGAATATAATTCAAA
GTATGTTGACTTGATTGAGGAACAACTTAATGAAGCCCTCACTACATACAGGAAGCCTATTGATGGTGAT
AACTACGTTCGTCGCAGTAATCAAAGACTACAGCGACCTCATGTCTACCTGCCCGTACACCTTTATGGAC
AACTGGTACACCACAAAACAGGCTGCCATTTACTGGAAGTACAGAGTATCATCACAGAGCTCTGTCACAA
TGTTCGCACTCCAGACTTGGACAAATGGGAAGACATTAAGAAGCTGAAAGCCTCTCTTTGGGCCTTGGGA
AATATTGGCTCATCGAATTGGGGGCTTAATTTGCTACAGGAAGAAAATGTGATCCCAGATATACTAAAAC
TTGCAAAACAGTGTGAGGTCCTTTCCATCCGAGGGACCTGTGTATATGTTCTTGGGCTCATAGCTAAAAC
CAAGCAAGGCTGTGATATTTTGAAATGTCACAGCTGGGATTCTGTAAGGCACAGTCGCAAGCATCTATGG
CCAGTGGTTCCAGATGATGTGGAGCAGCTCTGCAATGAGCTCTCATCTGTCCCAAGCACCCTCAGCTTGA
ACTCTGAGTCGACCAGCTCTAGACATAACAGTGAGAGTGAGTCTGCACCATCAAGCATGTTCATGCTGGA
GGACGACCGCTTCGGCAGCACCTCCACCAGCACATTTTTCCTTGACATCAATGAAGATGCTGAGCCAGCA
TTTTATGACCGACCTGGACCCATAAAAGATAAAAATTCATTTCCCTTTTTTGGCTCCAGCAAACTTGTAA
AGAATCGTATCTTAAATTCACTTACTTTGCCTACTAAAAAACACCGCAGTAGCAGTGATCCAAAAGGAGG
AAAACTGTCATCTGAAAATAAGACAAGCAACCGGCGAATCAGAACACTTACGGAGCCCAGTGTTGACTTG
AATCACAGCGAAGACTTCACAAGCTCCTCAGCACAGAAATCATTACAGCTAGAGCCTTCCTTCGTTGGGA
ATAAGCACCTTGAAGACGCGGGCAGCACTCCAAGTATTGGAGAGAATGACCTCAAATTCCCCAAGAGTTT
TGGTACCGAGACTCACAGAGAAAACACAAGCCGAGAAAGGTTGGTTGTGGAAGGCTCAGCAAGCTCCCAC
ATCAAGATCCGCAGCCAGAGCTTTAACACGGACACTACGACGAGTGGCATCAGCTCCATGAGCTCGAGCC
CCTCCCGAGAGACAGTCGCTGTCGACCCCACAGCTATGGACACGGACTGTGGAAGTCTGAGTACCGTGGT
AAGTACTAAAACTGTTAAGACGAGCCACTATTTGACACCACAGTCTAACCATCTGTCTCTCTCCAAATCG
AACTCAGTGTCCCTGGTGCCACCAGGTTCTTCTCACACCCTTCCTAGAAGAGCCCAGTCCCTTAAAGCGC
CCTCCATTGCAACAATAAAAAGTCTAGCAGATTGCAACTTCAGCTACACAAGCTCTAGAGATGCCTTTGG
CTATGCTACATTGAAAAGGTTACAGCAGCAAAGAATGCACCCGTCCTTGTCTCACTCGGAAGCTTTGGCG
TCGCCGGCAAAAGATGTGCTTTTTACCGACACCATCACCATGAAGGCCAACAGCTTTGAATCCAGACTGA
CGCCAAGCAGGTTTATGAAAGCTTTAAGTTATGCGTCATTAGATAAAGAAGATTTACTAAGTCCTATTAA
TCACAATACCCTCCAGCGCTCCTCCTCAGTTAGGTCTATGGTGTCCAGTGCTACATATGGAGGTTCCGAT
GACTACATTGGACTTGCTCTTCCAGTAGACATCAATGACATCTTCCAGATAAAGGATGTTCCTTATTTTC
AATCAAAGCACGTGCCTCCACCAGATGACCGAGGTGCAAGAATGTTTTCCCATGATGGAGCAGGTCTTTC
ATCTGGAGCCGGTGGTCTCGTAAAGAACTCTTTTCACTTGCTGCGGCAGCAGATGAGTCTCACAGAAATA
ATGAACTCTGTCCATTCGGACGCCTCCCTGTTCTTAGAGAGCACAGAAGACACTGGGCTGCAGGAGCACA
CGGATGACAATTGCCTTTACTGCGTCTGCATTGAACTCCTGGGCTTCCAGCCCAGTAACCAGCTAAGTTC
CATCTGCAGTCACTCCGATCTTCAAGATATTCCGTACTCCGATTGGTGCGAGCAGACGATCCACAACCCC
TTAGAAGTGGTTCCCTCTAAGTTCTCGGGGATTTCTGGCTGCAGCGATGGCGCATCTCAGGAAGAAGGCT
CAGCCAGCAGCACCAAAAGCACTGAGCTGTTACTGGGTGTTAAAACCATTCCAGATGACACACCCATGTG
CCGGATCCTGCTTCGTAAGGAAGTGCTAAGATTAGTTGTCAATTTGAGTAGTTCAGTTTCCACCAAGTGT
CACGAGACCGGGCTTCTGACCATTAAAGAGAAGTATCCTCAAACATTTGATGACATATGCCTTTATTCTG
AAGTTTCTCATCTGTTGTCACACTGCACATTTAGACTTCAGTGTCGGCGGTTCATACAAGAGTTATTTCA
GGATGTACAGTTTTTACAAATGCATGAAGAAGCAGAGGCTGTGTTGGCAATTCCACCAATTCAGCCTATA
GTTGATGAGTCTGCTGAATCCGCCGAACAAAAACTCATCTCAGAAGAGGATCTGAATAGCTAGGAATTCG
TTCCGGAGTCGTCGACTCGACAATCAACCTCTGGATTACAAAATTTGTGAAAGATTGACTGGTATTCTTA
ACTATGTTGCTCCTTTTACGCTATGTGGATACGCTGCTTTAATGCCTTTGTATCATGCTATTGCTTCCCG
TATGGCTTTCATTTTCTCCTCCTTGTATAAATCCTGGTTGCTGTCTCTTTATGAGGAGTTGTGGCCCGTT
GTCAGGCAACGTGGCGTGGTGTGCACTGTGTTTGCTGACGCAACCCCCACTGGTTGGGGCATTGCCACCA
CCTGTCAGCTCCTTTCCGGGACTTTCGCTTTCCCCCTCCCTATTGCCACGGCGGAACTCATCGCCGCCTG
CCTTGCCCGCTGCTGGACAGGGGCTCGGCTGTTGGGCACTGACAATTCCGTGGTGTTGTCGGGGAAGCTG
ACGTCCTTTCCATGGCTGCTCGCCTGTGTTGCCACCTGGATTCTGCGCGGGACGTCCTTCTGCTACGTCC
CTTCGGCCCTCAATCCAGCGGACCTTCCTTCCCGCGGCCTGCTGCCGGCTCTGCGGCCTCTTCCGCATCT
TCGCCTTCGCCCTCAGACGAGTCGGATCTCCCTTTGGGCCGCCTCCCCGCCTGGAATTAATTCGAGCTCG
GTACCTTTAAGACCAATGACTTACAAGGCAGCTGTAGATCTTAGCCACTTTTTAAAAGAAAAGGGGGGAC
TGGAAGGGCTACGTAACTCCCAACGAAGACAAGATCTGCTTTTTGCTTGTACTGGGTCTCTCTGGTTAGA
CCAGATCTGAGCCTGGGAGCTCTCTGGCTAACTAGGGAACCCACTGCTTAAGCCTCAATAAAGCTTGCCT
TGAGTGCTTCAAGTAGTGTGTGCCCGTCTGTTGTGTGACTCTGGTAACTAGAGATCCCTCAGACCCTTTT
AGTCAGTGTGGAAAATCTCTAGCAGTAGTAGTTCATGTCATCTTATTATTCAGTATTTATAACTTGCAAA
GAAATGAATATCAGAGAGTGAGAGGAACTTGTTTATTGCAGCTTATAATGGTTACAAATAAAGCAATAGC
ATCACAAATTTCACAAATAAAGCATTTTTTTCACTGCATTCTAGTTGTGGTTTGTCCAAACTCATCAATG
TATCTTATCATGTCTGGCTCTAGCTATCCCGCCCCTAACTCCGCCCATCCCGCCCCTAACTCCGCCCAGT
TCCGCCCATTCTCCGCCCCATGGCTGACTAATTTTTTTTATTTATGCAGAGGCCGAGGCCGCCTCGGCCT
CTGAGCTATTCCAGAAGTAGTGAGGAGGCTTTTTTGGAGGCCTAGGGACGTACCCAATTCGCCCTATAGT
GAGTCGTATTACGCGCGCTCACTGGCCGTCGTTTTACAACGTCGTGACTGGGAAAACCCTGGCGTTACCC
AACTTAATCGCCTTGCAGCACATCCCCCTTTCGCCAGCTGGCGTAATAGCGAAGAGGCCCGCACCGATCG
CCCTTCCCAACAGTTGCGCAGCCTGAATGGCGAATGGG
[124 nt withheld, positions 7949-8072]
C
[91 nt withheld, positions 8074-8164]
A
[49 nt withheld, positions 8166-8214]
CCTTTGACGTTGGAGTCCACGTTCTTT
[37 nt withheld, positions 8242-8278]
ACCCTATCTCGGTCTATTCTTTTGATTTATAAGGGATTTTGCCGATTTCGGCCTATTGGTTAAAAAATGA
GCTGATTTAACAAAAATTTAACGCGAATTTTAACAAAATATTAACGCTTACAATTTAGGTGGCACTTTTC
GGGGAAATGTGCGCGGAACCCCTATTTGTTTATTTTTCTAAATACATTCAAATATGTATCCGCTCATGAG
ACAATAACCCTGATAAATGCTTCAATAATATTGAAAAAGGAAGAGTATGAGTATTCAACATTTCCGTGTC
GCCCTTATTCCCTTTTTTGCGGCATTTTGCCTTCCTGTTTTTGCTCACCCAGAAACGCTGGTGAAAGTAA
AAGATGCTGAAGATCAGTTGGGTGCACGAGTGGGTTACATCGAACTGGATCTCAACAGCGGTAAGATCCT
TGAGAGTTTTCGCCCCGAAGAACGTTTTCCAATGATGAGCACTTTTAAAGTTCTGCTATGTGGCGCGGTA
TTATCCCGTATTGACGCCGGGCAAGAGCAACTCGGTCGCCGCATACACTATTCTCAGAATGACTTGGTTG
AGTACTCACCAGTCACAGAAAAGCATCTTACGGATGGCATGACAGTAAGAGAATTATGCAGTGCTGCCAT
AACCATGAGTGATAACACTGCGGCCAACTTACTTCTGACAACGATCGGAGGACCGAAGGAGCTAACCGCT
TTTTTGCACAACATGGGGGATCATGTAACTCGCCTTGATCGTTGGGAACCGGAGCTGAATGAAGCCATAC
CAAACGACGAGCGTGACACCACGATGCCTGTAGCAATGGCAACAACGTTGCGCAAACTATTAACTGGCGA
ACTACTTACTCTAGCTTCCCGGCAACAATTAATAGACTGGATGGAGGCGGATAAAGTTGCAGGACCACTT
CTGCGCTCGGCCCTTCCGGCTGGCTGGTTTATTGCTGATAAATCTGGAGCCGGTGAGCGTGGGTCTCGCG
GTATCATTGCAGCACTGGGGCCAGATGGTAAGCCCTCCCGTATCGTAGTTATCTACACGACGGGGAGTCA
GGCAACTATGGATGAACGAAATAGACAGATCGCTGAGATAGGTGCCTCACTGATTAAGCATTGGTAACTG
TCAGACCAAGTTTACTCATATATACTTTAGATTGATTTAAAACTTCATTTTTAATTTAAAAGGATCTAGG
TGAAGATCCTTTTTGATAATCTCATGACCAAAATCCCTTAACGTGAGTTTTCGTTCCACTGAGCGTCAGA
CCCCGTAGAAAAGATCAAAGGATCTTCTTGAGATCCTTTTTTTCTGCGCGTAATCTGCTGCTTGCAAACA
AAAAAACCACCGCTACCAGCGGTGGTTTGTTTGCCGGATCAAGAGCTACCAACTCTTTTTCCGAAGGTAA
CTGGCTTCAGCAGAGCGCAGATACCAAATACTGTTCTTCTAGTGTAGCCGTAGTTAGGCCACCACTTCAA
GAACTCTGTAGCACCGCCTACATACCTCGCTCTGCTAATCCTGTTACCAGTGGCTGCTGCCAGTGGCGAT
AAGTCGTGTCTTACCGGGTTGGACTCAAGACGATAGTTACCGGATAAGGCGCAGCGGTCGGGCTGAACGG
GGGGTTCGTGCACACAGCCCAGCTTGGAGCGAACGACCTACACCGAACTGAGATACCTACAGCGTGAGCT
ATGAGAAAGCGCCACGCTTCCCGAAGGGAGAAAGGCGGACAGGTATCCGGTAAGCGGCAGGGTCGGAACA
GGAGAGCGCACGAGGGAGCTTCCAGGGGGAAACGCCTGGTATCTTTATAGTCCTGTCGGGTTTCGCCACC
TCTCACTTGAGCGTCGATTTTTGTGATGCTCGTCAGGGGGGCGGAGCCTATGGAAAAACGCCAGCAACGC
GGCCTTTTTACGGTTCCTGGCCTTTTGCTGGCCTTTTGCTCACATGTTCTTTCCTGCGTTATCCCCTGAT
TCTGTGGATAACCGTATTACCGCCTTTGAGTGAGCTGATACCGCTCGCCGCAGCCGAACGACCGAGCGCA
GCGAGTCAGTGAGCGAGGAAGCGGAAGAGCGCCCAATACGCAAACCGCCTCTCCCCGCGCGTTGGCCGAT
TCATTAATGCAGCTGGCACGACAGGTTTCCCGACTGGAAAGCGGGCAGTGAGCGCAACGCAATTAATGTG
AGTTAGCTCACTCATTAGGCACCCCAGGCTTTACACTTTATGCTTCCGGCTCGTATGTTGTGTGGAATTG
TGAGCGGATAACAATTTCACACAGGAAACAGCTATGACCATGATTACGCCAAGCGCGCAATTAACCCTCA
CTAAAGGGAACAAAAGCTGGAGCTGCAAGCTTAATGTAGTCTTATGCAATACTCTTGTAGTCTTGCAACA
TGGTAACGATGAGTTAGCAACATGCCTTACAAGGAGAGAAAAAGCACCGTGCATGCCGATTGGTGGAAGT
AAGGTGGTACGATCGTGCCTTATTAGGAAGGCAACAGACGGGTCTGACATGGATTGGACGAACCACTGAA
TTGCCGCATTGCAGAGATATTGTATTTAAGTGCCTAGCTCGATACATAAACGGGTCTCTCTGGTTAGACC
AGATCTGAGCCTGGGAGCTCTCTGGCTAACTAGGGAACCCACTGCTTAAGCCTCAATAAAGCTTGCCTTG
AGTGCTTCAAGTAGTGTGTGCCCGTCTGTTGTGTGACTCTGGTAACTAGAGATCCCTCAGACCCTTTTAG
TCAGTGTGGAAAATCTCTAGCAGTGGCGCCCGAACAGGGACTTGAAAGCGAAAGGGAAACCAGAGGAGCT
CTCTCGACGCAGGACTCGGCTTGCTGAAGCGCGCACGGCAAGAGGCGAGGGGCGGCGACTGGTGAGTACG
CCAAAAATTTTGACTAGCGGAGGCTAGAAGGAGAGAGATGGGTGCGAGAGCGTCAGTATTAAGCGGGGGA
GAATTAGATCGCGATGGGAAAAAATTCGGTTAAGGCCAGGGGGAAAGAAAAAATATAAATTAAAACATAT
AGTATGGGCAAGCAGGGAGCTAGAACGATTCGCAGTTAATCCTGGCCTGTTAGAAACATCAGAAGGCTGT
AGACAAATACTGGGACAGCTACAACCATCCCTTCAGACAGGATCAGAAGAACTTAGATCATTATATAATA
CAGTAGCAACCCTCTATTGTGTGCATCAAAGGATAGAGATAAAAGACACCAAGGAAGCTTTAGACAAGAT
AGAGGAAGAGCAAAACAAAAGTAAGACCACCGCACAGCAAGCGGCCGCTGATCTTCAGACCTGGAGGAGG
AGATATGAGGGACAATTGGAGAAGTGAATTATATAAATATAAAGTAGTAAAAATTGAACCATTAGGAGTA
GCACCCACCAAGGCAAAGAGAAGAGTGGTGCAGAGAGAAAAAAGAGCAGTGGGAATAGGAGCTTTGTTCC
TTGGGTTCTTGGGAGCAGCAGGAAGCACTATGGGCGCAGCGTCAATGACGCTGACGGTACAGGCCAGACA
ATTATTGTCTGGTATAGTGCAGCAGCAGAACAATTTGCTGAGGGCTATTGAGGCGCAACAGCATCTGTTG
CAACTCACAGTCTGGGGCATCAAGCAGCTCCAGGCAAGAATCCTGGCTGTGGAAAGATACCTAAAGGATC
AACAGCTCCTGGGGATTTGGGGTTGCTCTGGAAAACTCATTTGCACCACTGCTGTGCCTTGGAATGCTAG
TTGGAGTAATAAATCTCTGGAACAGATTTGGAATCACACGACCTGGATGGAGTGGGACAGAGAAATTAAC
AATTACACAAGCTTAATACACTCCTTAATTGAAGAATCGCAAAACCAGCAAGAAAAGAATGAACAAGAAT
TATTGGAATTAGATAAATGGGCAAGTTTGTGGAATTGGTTTAACATAACAAATTGGCTGTGGTATATAAA
ATTATTCATAATGATAGTAGGAGGCTTGGTAGGTTTAAGAATAGTTTTTGCTGTACTTTCTATAGTGAAT
AGAGTTAGGCAGGGATATTCACCATTATCGTTTCAGACCCACCTCCCAACCCCGAGGGGACCCGACAGGC
CCGAAGGAATAGAAGAAGAAGGTGGAGAGAGAGACAGAGACAGATCCATTCGATTAGTGAACGGATCGGC
ACTGCGTGCGCCAATTCTGCAGACAAATGGCAGTATTCATCCACAATTTTAAAAGAAAAGGGGGGATTGG
GGGGTACAGTGCAGGGGAAAGAATAGTAGACATAATAGCAACAGACATACAAACTAAAGAATTACAAAAA
CAAATTACAAAAATTCAAAATTTTCGGGTTTATTACAGGGACAGCAGAGATCCAGTTTGGTTAATTAACC
CGTGTCGGCTCCAGATCT
Features (pLannotate 1.2.2; 26 found; start..end, strand, type, name):
      1..1212    +  promoter       UbC promoter: human ubiquitin C promoter
   1247..1264    +  CDS            9xHis (fragment): 9xHis affinity tag
   1271..6391    +  CDS            Rictor: RICTR_MOUSE - Also known as Kiaa1999 From Mus musculus (Mouse).
   6462..7050    +  misc_feature   WPRE: woodchuck hepatitis virus posttranscriptional regulatory element
   7071..7208    +  CDS            nef (fragment): NEF_HV1LA - Experimental evidence at protein level: Swiss-Prot protein existence level 1. Extracellular Nef protein targets CD4(+) T-lymphocytes for apoptosis by interacting with CXCR4 surface receptors. From Human immunodeficiency virus type 1 group M subtype B (isolate Lai) (HIV-1).
   7194..7374    +  LTR            5' LTR (truncated): truncated 5' long terminal repeat (LTR) from HIV-1
   7446..7567    +  polyA_signal   SV40 poly(A) signal: SV40 polyadenylation signal
   7607..7742    +  rep_origin     SV40 ori: SV40 origin of replication
   7763..7781    -  promoter       T7 promoter: promoter for bacteriophage T7 RNA polymerase
   7789..7944    +  CDS            lacZα (fragment): LacZα fragment of β-galactosidase; lacZ fragment
   7949..8377    +  rep_origin     f1 ori (sequence partly withheld): f1 bacteriophage origin of replication; arrow indicates direction of (+) strand synthesis
   8430..8534    +  promoter       AmpR promoter: bla
   8535..9395    +  CDS            AmpR: β-lactamase; bla; confers resistance to ampicillin, carbenicillin, and related antibiotics
   9566..10154   +  rep_origin     ori: high-copy-number ColE1/pMB1/pBR322/pUC origin of replication
  10337..10429   +  CDS            lacI (fragment): lac repressor; lacI; The lac repressor binds to the lac operator to inhibit transcription in E. coli. This inhibition can be relieved by adding lactose or isopropyl-β-D-thiogalactopyranoside (IPTG).
  10442..10463   +  protein_bind   CAP binding site: CAP binding activates transcription in the presence of cAMP. E. coli catabolite activator protein
  10478..10508   +  promoter       lac promoter: promoter for the E. coli lac operon
  10512..10534   +  protein_bind   lac operator (fragment): The lac repressor binds to the lac operator to inhibit transcription in E. coli. This inhibition can be relieved by adding lactose or isopropyl-β-D-thiogalactopyranoside (IPTG). lac repressor encoded by lacI
  10577..10595   +  promoter       T3 promoter: promoter for bacteriophage T3 RNA polymerase
  10623..10849   +  promoter       RSV promoter: Rous sarcoma virus enhancer/promoter
  10850..11030   +  LTR            5' LTR (truncated): truncated 5' long terminal repeat (LTR) from HIV-1
  11077..11202   +  misc_feature   HIV-1 Ψ: packaging signal of human immunodeficiency virus type 1
  11186..11549   +  CDS            HIV-1 gag (fragment): gag protein from human immunodeficiency virus 1; gag
  11695..11928   +  misc_feature   RRE: The Rev response element (RRE) of HIV-1 allows for Rev-dependent mRNA export from the nucleus to the cytoplasm.
  12305..12405   +  CDS            Rev (fragment): human immunodeficiency virus 1 (HIV-1) Rev protein; rev; enhances nuclear export of unspliced and incompletely spliced viral mRNAs
  12455..12572   +  misc_feature   cPPT/CTS: central polypurine tract and central termination sequence of HIV-1
