[The description below was written by a language model from this plasmid's Addgene catalogue record and pLannotate feature annotations shown in this document.]
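Description:
Rictor-Myc is a lentiviral mammalian expression plasmid built on the pUltra backbone for overexpression of mouse Rictor, the defining subunit of mTOR complex 2. The full-length Rictor coding sequence (about 5.1 kb) was cloned between AgeI and NheI sites downstream of the human ubiquitin C (UbC) promoter, which gives constitutive expression in a broad range of mammalian cells. The catalogue lists an N-terminal His tag and a C-terminal Myc tag. The feature table confirms a short polyhistidine stretch immediately upstream of Rictor, but the Myc epitope is not annotated as a separate feature, although a small gap between the end of the Rictor annotation and the WPRE could hold it. A WPRE follows the open reading frame to enhance transcript stability and expression. No fluorescent reporter or mammalian selection marker is annotated.

The transfer cassette has a third-generation, Tat-independent layout. An RSV promoter drives a truncated HIV-1 5' LTR, followed by the Ψ packaging signal with a gag fragment, the RRE for Rev-dependent nuclear export of the genomic RNA, and the cPPT/CTS, which aids nuclear import in transduced cells. A second truncated LTR downstream of the WPRE closes the proviral unit and is followed by an SV40 polyadenylation signal and SV40 origin. Packaging functions must be supplied in trans to make virus, or the plasmid can be transfected directly. In bacteria it replicates from a high-copy ColE1/pUC origin with ampicillin selection, and it also carries an f1 origin. The sequenced record is 12,636 nt, close to the listed total of about 12.7 kb. The associated work concerns mTORC2-AKT-GSK3β signalling in neurons.
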