Addgene plasmid #157931: Rictor-Myc
Purpose: Over expression of Rictor
Depositing lab: Baoji Xu. Depositing organization: UF Scripps Biomedical Research. Publication: Caspase-2 promotes AMPA receptor internalization and cognitive flexibility via mTORC2-AKT-GSK3beta signaling. Xu ZX, Tan JW, Xu H, Hill CJ, Ostrovskaya O, Martemyanov KA, Xu B. Nat Commun. 2019 Aug 9;10(1):3622. doi: 10.1038/s41467-019-11575-1. PubMed 31399584.
Backbone
  Vector backbone: pUltra
  Backbone size w/o insert (bp): 8326
  Total vector size (bp): 12700
  Vector type: Mammalian Expression, Lentiviral
Growth in bacteria
  Bacterial resistance: Ampicillin, 100 μg/mL
  Growth temperature: 30°C
  Growth strain: NEB Stable
  Copy number: Unknown
Gene/Insert
  Gene/Insert name: Rictor
  Species: M. musculus (mouse)
  Insert size (bp): 5127
  GenBank ID: NM_030168.3
  Entrez Gene: Rictor (a.k.a. 4921505C17Rik, 6030405M08Rik, AVO3, D530039E11Rik)
  Promoter: Ubiquitinc Promoter
  Tag / fusion protein: Myc (C terminal on insert); His (N terminal on insert)
  Cloning method: Restriction Enzyme; 5′ cloning site AgeI (not destroyed); 3′ cloning site NheI (not destroyed)
  Sequencing primers: 5′ hUBCpro-F
Terms and licenses: Academic/Nonprofit Terms; Industry Terms: Not Available to Industry
How to cite: Rictor-Myc was a gift from Baoji Xu (Addgene plasmid # 157931 ; http://n2t.net/addgene:157931 ; RRID:Addgene_157931)
